Addgene plasmid #156170: pLenti-PGK-RAP2A-WT-puro
Purpose: Lentiviral vector for expression of RAP2A-WT, with puromycin selection
Depositing lab: Roland Friedel. Depositing organization: Icahn School of Medicine at Mount Sinai. Publication: Plexin-B2 orchestrates collective stem cell dynamics via actomyosin contractility, cytoskeletal tension and adhesion. Junqueira Alves C, Dariolli R, Haydak J, Kang S, Hannah T, Wiener RJ, DeFronzo S, Tejero R, Gusella GL, Ramakrishnan A, Alves Dias R, Wojcinski A, Kesari S, Shen L, Sobie EA, Rodrigues Furtado de Mendonca JP, Azeloglu EU, Zou H, Friedel RH. Nat Commun. 2021 Oct 14;12(1):6019. doi: 10.1038/s41467-021-26296-7. PubMed 34650052.
Backbone
  Vector backbone: pLenti PGK Puro DEST (w529-2)
  Backbone manufacturer: Campeau lab (addgene #19068)
  Backbone size w/o insert (bp): 9605
  Total vector size (bp): 8565
  Vector type: Mammalian Expression, Lentiviral
  Selectable markers: Puromycin
Growth in bacteria
  Bacterial resistance: Ampicillin, 100 μg/mL
  Growth temperature: 37°C
  Growth strain: NEB Stable
  Copy number: High Copy
Gene/Insert
  Gene/Insert name: RAP2A
  Species: H. sapiens (human)
  Insert size (bp): 540
  Mutation: wild type form
  GenBank ID: NM_021033
  Entrez Gene: RAP2A (a.k.a. K-REV, KREV, RAP2, RbBP-30)
  Promoter: human PGK
  Cloning method: Gateway Cloning
  Sequencing primers: 5′ PGK_F (GTGTTCCGCATTCTGCAAG); 3′ WPRE_R (CATAGCGTAAAAGGAGCAACA)
Resource information
  A portion of this plasmid was derived from a plasmid made by: Rap2A cDNA was originally obtained as synthetic DNA fragment.
Terms and licenses: Academic/Nonprofit Terms; Industry Terms: Not Available to Industry
Depositor comments: RAP2A-WT DNA fragment was cloned into pENTR DTOPO and transferred by Gateway cloning into Desination vector. bioRxiv 10.1101/792077
How to cite: pLenti-PGK-RAP2A-WT-puro was a gift from Roland Friedel (Addgene plasmid # 156170 ; http://n2t.net/addgene:156170 ; RRID:Addgene_156170)
