[The description below was written by a language model from this plasmid's Addgene catalogue record and pLannotate feature annotations shown in this document.]
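Description:
pLenti-PGK-RAP2A-WT-puro is an HIV-1-based lentiviral expression plasmid built on the pLenti PGK Puro DEST Gateway destination backbone and used to deliver wild-type human RAP2A into mammalian cells. In bacteria it is maintained through a high-copy ColE1/pUC-type origin and selected with ampicillin via the bla gene. An f1 origin, lac regulatory remnants, T3/T7 promoters and a lacZα fragment are carried over from the parental cloning vector. The viral portion has a chimeric 5' end in which the RSV enhancer/promoter drives a truncated 5' LTR, an arrangement that makes genomic RNA production independent of Tat. It is followed by the Ψ packaging signal with adjoining gag sequence, the Rev response element for nuclear export of unspliced RNA, and the cPPT/CTS element. A second truncated LTR annotation near the 3' end closes the transfer cassette, followed by an SV40 polyadenylation signal and SV40 origin. The packaging functions are not encoded here and must be supplied in trans.

The payload is the RAP2A coding sequence, originating from a synthetic DNA fragment that was cloned into an entry vector and moved in by Gateway recombination, which leaves it flanked by attB1 and attB2 sites. It is transcribed from the human PGK promoter and followed by a WPRE, which enhances transcript stability and expression. No epitope tag or reporter is annotated. Downstream, a separate mouse PGK promoter drives puromycin N-acetyltransferase, allowing selection of stably transduced cells. RAP2A is a small GTPase cycling between GDP- and GTP-bound states and is implicated in cytoskeletal rearrangement, adhesion and migration. The associated study concerned Plexin-B2 control of actomyosin contractility and adhesion in stem cells, so the construct serves for stable overexpression of the wild-type protein in that type of work.
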