Features (pLannotate 1.2.2; 30 found; start..end, strand, type, name):
     26..130     +  promoter       AmpR promoter: bla
    131..991     +  CDS            AmpR: β-lactamase; bla; confers resistance to ampicillin, carbenicillin, and related antibiotics
   1162..1750    +  rep_origin     ori: high-copy-number ColE1/pMB1/pBR322/pUC origin of replication
   1933..2025    +  CDS            lacI (fragment): lac repressor; lacI; The lac repressor binds to the lac operator to inhibit transcription in E. coli. This inhibition can be relieved by adding lactose or isopropyl-β-D-thiogalactopyranoside (IPTG).
   2038..2059    +  protein_bind   CAP binding site: CAP binding activates transcription in the presence of cAMP. E. coli catabolite activator protein
   2074..2104    +  promoter       lac promoter: promoter for the E. coli lac operon
   2112..2128    +  protein_bind   lac operator: The lac repressor binds to the lac operator to inhibit transcription in E. coli. This inhibition can be relieved by adding lactose or isopropyl-β-D-thiogalactopyranoside (IPTG). lac repressor encoded by lacI
   2173..2191    +  promoter       T3 promoter: promoter for bacteriophage T3 RNA polymerase
   2219..2445    +  promoter       RSV promoter: Rous sarcoma virus enhancer/promoter
   2446..2626    +  LTR            5' LTR (truncated): truncated 5' long terminal repeat (LTR) from HIV-1
   2673..2798    +  misc_feature   HIV-1 Ψ: packaging signal of human immunodeficiency virus type 1
   2782..3145    +  CDS            HIV-1 gag (fragment): gag protein from human immunodeficiency virus 1; gag
   3291..3524    +  misc_feature   RRE: The Rev response element (RRE) of HIV-1 allows for Rev-dependent mRNA export from the nucleus to the cytoplasm.
   3901..4001    +  CDS            Rev (fragment): human immunodeficiency virus 1 (HIV-1) Rev protein; rev; enhances nuclear export of unspliced and incompletely spliced viral mRNAs
   4020..4137    +  misc_feature   cPPT/CTS: central polypurine tract and central termination sequence of HIV-1
   4157..4180    -  misc_feature   MCS (fragment): pBluescript multiple cloning site
   4183..4693    +  promoter       hPGK promoter: human phosphoglycerate kinase 1 promoter
   4748..4772    +  protein_bind   attB1: mutant version of attB; recombination site for the Gateway® BP reaction BP Clonase™
   4808..5356    +  CDS            RAP2A: RAP2A_HUMAN - Experimental evidence at protein level: Swiss-Prot protein existence level 1. Small GTP-binding protein which cycles between a GDP-bound inactive and a GTP-bound active form. In its active form interacts with and regulates several effectors including MAP4K4, MINK1 and TNIK. Part of a signaling complex composed of NEDD4, RAP2A and TNIK which regulates neuronal dendrite extension and arborization during development. More generally, it is part of several signaling cascades and may regulate cytoskeletal rearrangements, cell migration, cell adhesion and cell spreading. From Homo sapie
   5384..5408    -  protein_bind   attB2: mutant version of attB; recombination site for the Gateway® BP reaction BP Clonase™
   5439..6027    +  misc_feature   WPRE: woodchuck hepatitis virus posttranscriptional regulatory element
   6041..6540    +  promoter       PGK promoter: mouse phosphoglycerate kinase 1 promoter
   6561..7160    +  CDS            PuroR: puromycin N-acetyltransferase; pac from Streptomyces alboniger; confers resistance to puromycin
   7228..7365    +  CDS            nef (fragment): NEF_HV1LA - Experimental evidence at protein level: Swiss-Prot protein existence level 1. Extracellular Nef protein targets CD4(+) T-lymphocytes for apoptosis by interacting with CXCR4 surface receptors. From Human immunodeficiency virus type 1 group M subtype B (isolate Lai) (HIV-1).
   7351..7531    +  LTR            5' LTR (truncated): truncated 5' long terminal repeat (LTR) from HIV-1
   7603..7724    +  polyA_signal   SV40 poly(A) signal: SV40 polyadenylation signal
   7764..7899    +  rep_origin     SV40 ori: SV40 origin of replication
   7920..7938    -  promoter       T7 promoter: promoter for bacteriophage T7 RNA polymerase
   7946..8101    +  CDS            lacZα (fragment): LacZα fragment of β-galactosidase; lacZ fragment
   8106..8534    +  rep_origin     f1 ori (sequence partly withheld): f1 bacteriophage origin of replication; arrow indicates direction of (+) strand synthesis
>Addgene plasmid #156170 | pLenti-PGK-RAP2A-WT-puro | addgene full sequence | sequence record 308439 | Addgene NGS Result
AGGTGGCACTTTTCGGGGAAATGTGCGCGGAACCCCTATTTGTTTATTTTTCTAAATACATTCAAATATG
TATCCGCTCATGAGACAATAACCCTGATAAATGCTTCAATAATATTGAAAAAGGAAGAGTATGAGTATTC
AACATTTCCGTGTCGCCCTTATTCCCTTTTTTGCGGCATTTTGCCTTCCTGTTTTTGCTCACCCAGAAAC
GCTGGTGAAAGTAAAAGATGCTGAAGATCAGTTGGGTGCACGAGTGGGTTACATCGAACTGGATCTCAAC
AGCGGTAAGATCCTTGAGAGTTTTCGCCCCGAAGAACGTTTTCCAATGATGAGCACTTTTAAAGTTCTGC
TATGTGGCGCGGTATTATCCCGTATTGACGCCGGGCAAGAGCAACTCGGTCGCCGCATACACTATTCTCA
GAATGACTTGGTTGAGTACTCACCAGTCACAGAAAAGCATCTTACGGATGGCATGACAGTAAGAGAATTA
TGCAGTGCTGCCATAACCATGAGTGATAACACTGCGGCCAACTTACTTCTGACAACGATCGGAGGACCGA
AGGAGCTAACCGCTTTTTTGCACAACATGGGGGATCATGTAACTCGCCTTGATCGTTGGGAACCGGAGCT
GAATGAAGCCATACCAAACGACGAGCGTGACACCACGATGCCTGTAGCAATGGCAACAACGTTGCGCAAA
CTATTAACTGGCGAACTACTTACTCTAGCTTCCCGGCAACAATTAATAGACTGGATGGAGGCGGATAAAG
TTGCAGGACCACTTCTGCGCTCGGCCCTTCCGGCTGGCTGGTTTATTGCTGATAAATCTGGAGCCGGTGA
GCGTGGGTCTCGCGGTATCATTGCAGCACTGGGGCCAGATGGTAAGCCCTCCCGTATCGTAGTTATCTAC
ACGACGGGGAGTCAGGCAACTATGGATGAACGAAATAGACAGATCGCTGAGATAGGTGCCTCACTGATTA
AGCATTGGTAACTGTCAGACCAAGTTTACTCATATATACTTTAGATTGATTTAAAACTTCATTTTTAATT
TAAAAGGATCTAGGTGAAGATCCTTTTTGATAATCTCATGACCAAAATCCCTTAACGTGAGTTTTCGTTC
CACTGAGCGTCAGACCCCGTAGAAAAGATCAAAGGATCTTCTTGAGATCCTTTTTTTCTGCGCGTAATCT
GCTGCTTGCAAACAAAAAAACCACCGCTACCAGCGGTGGTTTGTTTGCCGGATCAAGAGCTACCAACTCT
TTTTCCGAAGGTAACTGGCTTCAGCAGAGCGCAGATACCAAATACTGTTCTTCTAGTGTAGCCGTAGTTA
GGCCACCACTTCAAGAACTCTGTAGCACCGCCTACATACCTCGCTCTGCTAATCCTGTTACCAGTGGCTG
CTGCCAGTGGCGATAAGTCGTGTCTTACCGGGTTGGACTCAAGACGATAGTTACCGGATAAGGCGCAGCG
GTCGGGCTGAACGGGGGGTTCGTGCACACAGCCCAGCTTGGAGCGAACGACCTACACCGAACTGAGATAC
CTACAGCGTGAGCTATGAGAAAGCGCCACGCTTCCCGAAGGGAGAAAGGCGGACAGGTATCCGGTAAGCG
GCAGGGTCGGAACAGGAGAGCGCACGAGGGAGCTTCCAGGGGGAAACGCCTGGTATCTTTATAGTCCTGT
CGGGTTTCGCCACCTCTGACTTGAGCGTCGATTTTTGTGATGCTCGTCAGGGGGGCGGAGCCTATGGAAA
AACGCCAGCAACGCGGCCTTTTTACGGTTCCTGGCCTTTTGCTGGCCTTTTGCTCACATGTTCTTTCCTG
CGTTATCCCCTGATTCTGTGGATAACCGTATTACCGCCTTTGAGTGAGCTGATACCGCTCGCCGCAGCCG
AACGACCGAGCGCAGCGAGTCAGTGAGCGAGGAAGCGGAAGAGCGCCCAATACGCAAACCGCCTCTCCCC
GCGCGTTGGCCGATTCATTAATGCAGCTGGCACGACAGGTTTCCCGACTGGAAAGCGGGCAGTGAGCGCA
ACGCAATTAATGTGAGTTAGCTCACTCATTAGGCACCCCAGGCTTTACACTTTATGCTTCCGGCTCGTAT
GTTGTGTGGAATTGTGAGCGGATAACAATTTCACACAGGAAACAGCTATGACCATGATTACGCCAAGCGC
GCAATTAACCCTCACTAAAGGGAACAAAAGCTGGAGCTGCAAGCTTAATGTAGTCTTATGCAATACTCTT
GTAGTCTTGCAACATGGTAACGATGAGTTAGCAACATGCCTTACAAGGAGAGAAAAAGCACCGTGCATGC
CGATTGGTGGAAGTAAGGTGGTACGATCGTGCCTTATTAGGAAGGCAACAGACGGGTCTGACATGGATTG
GACGAACCACTGAATTGCCGCATTGCAGAGATATTGTATTTAAGTGCCTAGCTCGATACATAAACGGGTC
TCTCTGGTTAGACCAGATCTGAGCCTGGGAGCTCTCTGGCTAACTAGGGAACCCACTGCTTAAGCCTCAA
TAAAGCTTGCCTTGAGTGCTTCAAGTAGTGTGTGCCCGTCTGTTGTGTGACTCTGGTAACTAGAGATCCC
TCAGACCCTTTTAGTCAGTGTGGAAAATCTCTAGCAGTGGCGCCCGAACAGGGACTTGAAAGCGAAAGGG
AAACCAGAGGAGCTCTCTCGACGCAGGACTCGGCTTGCTGAAGCGCGCACGGCAAGAGGCGAGGGGCGGC
GACTGGTGAGTACGCCAAAAATTTTGACTAGCGGAGGCTAGAAGGAGAGAGATGGGTGCGAGAGCGTCAG
TATTAAGCGGGGGAGAATTAGATCGCGATGGGAAAAAATTCGGTTAAGGCCAGGGGGAAAGAAAAAATAT
AAATTAAAACATATAGTATGGGCAAGCAGGGAGCTAGAACGATTCGCAGTTAATCCTGGCCTGTTAGAAA
CATCAGAAGGCTGTAGACAAATACTGGGACAGCTACAACCATCCCTTCAGACAGGATCAGAAGAACTTAG
ATCATTATATAATACAGTAGCAACCCTCTATTGTGTGCATCAAAGGATAGAGATAAAAGACACCAAGGAA
GCTTTAGACAAGATAGAGGAAGAGCAAAACAAAAGTAAGACCACCGCACAGCAAGCGGCCGCTGATCTTC
AGACCTGGAGGAGGAGATATGAGGGACAATTGGAGAAGTGAATTATATAAATATAAAGTAGTAAAAATTG
AACCATTAGGAGTAGCACCCACCAAGGCAAAGAGAAGAGTGGTGCAGAGAGAAAAAAGAGCAGTGGGAAT
AGGAGCTTTGTTCCTTGGGTTCTTGGGAGCAGCAGGAAGCACTATGGGCGCAGCGTCAATGACGCTGACG
GTACAGGCCAGACAATTATTGTCTGGTATAGTGCAGCAGCAGAACAATTTGCTGAGGGCTATTGAGGCGC
AACAGCATCTGTTGCAACTCACAGTCTGGGGCATCAAGCAGCTCCAGGCAAGAATCCTGGCTGTGGAAAG
ATACCTAAAGGATCAACAGCTCCTGGGGATTTGGGGTTGCTCTGGAAAACTCATTTGCACCACTGCTGTG
CCTTGGAATGCTAGTTGGAGTAATAAATCTCTGGAACAGATTTGGAATCACACGACCTGGATGGAGTGGG
ACAGAGAAATTAACAATTACACAAGCTTAATACACTCCTTAATTGAAGAATCGCAAAACCAGCAAGAAAA
GAATGAACAAGAATTATTGGAATTAGATAAATGGGCAAGTTTGTGGAATTGGTTTAACATAACAAATTGG
CTGTGGTATATAAAATTATTCATAATGATAGTAGGAGGCTTGGTAGGTTTAAGAATAGTTTTTGCTGTAC
TTTCTATAGTGAATAGAGTTAGGCAGGGATATTCACCATTATCGTTTCAGACCCACCTCCCAACCCCGAG
GGGACCCGACAGGCCCGAAGGAATAGAAGAAGAAGGTGGAGAGAGAGACAGAGACAGATCCATTCGATTA
GTGAACGGATCTCGACGGTATCGGTTAACTTTTAAAAGAAAAGGGGGGATTGGGGGGTACAGTGCAGGGG
AAAGAATAGTAGACATAATAGCAACAGACATACAAACTAAAGAATTACAAAAACAAATTACAAAAATTCA
AAATTTTATCGATCACGAGACTAGCCTCGAGAAGCTTGATATCGAATTCCACGGGGTTGGGGTTGCGCCT
TTTCCAAGGCAGCCCTGGGTTTGCGCAGGGACGCGGCTGCTCTGGGCGTGGTTCCGGGAAACGCAGCGGC
GCCGACCCTGGGTCTCGCACATTCTTCACGTCCGTTCGCAGCGTCACCCGGATCTTCGCCGCTACCCTTG
TGGGCCCCCCGGCGACGCTTCCTGCTCCGCCCCTAAGTCGGGAAGGTTCCTTGCGGTTCGCGGCGTGCCG
GACGTGACAAACGGAAGCCGCACGTCTCACTAGTACCCTCGCAGACGGACAGCGCCAGGGAGCAATGGCA
GCGCGCCGACCGCGATGGGCTGTGGCCAATAGCGGCTGCTCAGCAGGGCGCGCCGAGAGCAGCGGCCGGG
AAGGGGCGGTGCGGGAGGCGGGGTGTGGGGCGGTAGTGTGGGCCCTGTTCCTGCCCGCGCGGTGTTCCGC
ATTCTGCAAGCCTCCGGAGCGCACGTCGGCAGTCGGCTCCCTCGTTGACCGAATCACCGACCTCTCTCCC
CAGGGGGATCCACCGGTTCGTCGACTAGTCCAGTGTGGTGGAATTCTGCAGATATCAACAAGTTTGTACA
AAAAAGCAGGCTCCGCGGCCGCCCCCTTCACCTCTCGAGCTAAGCTTATGCGCGAGTACAAAGTGGTGGT
GCTGGGCTCGGGCGGGGTAGGCAAATCCGCCCTGACCGTGCAGTTCGTGACCGGCACCTTCATCGAGAAA
TACGACCCCACCATCGAGGACTTCTACCGCAAGGAGATCGAGGTGGATTCGTCGCCGTCGGTGCTGGAGA
TCCTGGACACGGCGGGCACCGAGCAGTTCGCGTCCATGCGGGACCTGTACATCAAGAACGGCCAGGGCTT
CATCCTCGTCTACAGCCTCGTCAACCAGCAGAGCTTCCAGGACATCAAGCCCATGCGGGACCAGATCATC
CGCGTGAAGCGGTATGAGAAAGTGCCAGTCATCTTGGTTGGGAACAAAGTGGACCTGGAAAGTGAGAGAG
AAGTATCGTCCAGCGAAGGCAGAGCCCTTGCTGAAGAGTGGGGCTGCCCCTTTATGGAAACTTCCGCTAA
GAGTAAAACAATGGTGGACGAACTCTTTGCAGAAATTGTGAGGCAGATGAACTATGCTGCTCAGCCTGAC
AAAGATGACCCATGCTGTTCTGCATGTAACATACAATAGCGGCCGCAAAGGGTGGGCGCGCCGACCCAGC
TTTCTTGTACAAAGTGGTTGATATCCAGCACAGTGGCGGCCGCTCGACAATCAACCTCTGGATTACAAAA
TTTGTGAAAGATTGACTGGTATTCTTAACTATGTTGCTCCTTTTACGCTATGTGGATACGCTGCTTTAAT
GCCTTTGTATCATGCTATTGCTTCCCGTATGGCTTTCATTTTCTCCTCCTTGTATAAATCCTGGTTGCTG
TCTCTTTATGAGGAGTTGTGGCCCGTTGTCAGGCAACGTGGCGTGGTGTGCACTGTGTTTGCTGACGCAA
CCCCCACTGGTTGGGGCATTGCCACCACCTGTCAGCTCCTTTCCGGGACTTTCGCTTTCCCCCTCCCTAT
TGCCACGGCGGAACTCATCGCCGCCTGCCTTGCCCGCTGCTGGACAGGGGCTCGGCTGTTGGGCACTGAC
AATTCCGTGGTGTTGTCGGGGAAGCTGACGTCCTTTCCATGGCTGCTCGCCTGTGTTGCCACCTGGATTC
TGCGCGGGACGTCCTTCTGCTACGTCCCTTCGGCCCTCAATCCAGCGGACCTTCCTTCCCGCGGCCTGCT
GCCGGCTCTGCGGCCTCTTCCGCGTCTTCGCCTTCGCCCTCAGACGAGTCGGATCTCCCTTTGGGCCGCC
TCCCCGCCTGGAATTCTACCGGGTAGGGGAGGCGCTTTTCCCAAGGCAGTCTGGAGCATGCGCTTTAGCA
GCCCCGCTGGGCACTTGGCGCTACACAAGTGGCCTCTGGCCTCGCACACATTCCACATCCACCGGTAGGC
GCCAACCGGCTCCGTTCTTTGGTGGCCCCTTCGCGCCACCTTCTACTCCTCCCCTAGTCAGGAAGTTCCC
CCCCGCCCCGCAGCTCGCGTCGTGCAGGACGTGACAAATGGAAGTAGCACGTCTCACTAGTCTCGTGCAG
ATGGACAGCACCGCTGAGCAATGGAAGCGGGTAGGCCTTTGGGGCAGCGGCCAATAGCAGCTTTGCTCCT
TCGCTTTCTGGGCTCAGAGGCTGGGAAGGGGTGGGTCCGGGGGCGGGCTCAGGGGCGGGCTCAGGGGCGG
GGCGGGCGCCCGAAGGTCCTCCGGAGGCCCGGCATTCTGCACGCTTCAAAAGCGCACGTCTGCCGCGCTG
TTCTCCTCTTCCTCATCTCCGGGCCTTTCGACCTGCAGCCCAAGCTTACCATGACCGAGTACAAGCCCAC
GGTGCGCCTCGCCACCCGCGACGACGTCCCCAGGGCCGTACGCACCCTCGCCGCCGCGTTCGCCGACTAC
CCCGCCACGCGCCACACCGTCGATCCGGACCGCCACATCGAGCGGGTCACCGAGCTGCAAGAACTCTTCC
TCACGCGCGTCGGGCTCGACATCGGCAAGGTGTGGGTCGCGGACGACGGCGCCGCGGTGGCGGTCTGGAC
CACGCCGGAGAGCGTCGAAGCGGGGGCGGTGTTCGCCGAGATCGGCCCGCGCATGGCCGAGTTGAGCGGT
TCCCGGCTGGCCGCGCAGCAACAGATGGAAGGCCTCCTGGCGCCGCACCGGCCCAAGGAGCCCGCGTGGT
TCCTGGCCACCGTCGGCGTCTCGCCCGACCACCAGGGCAAGGGTCTGGGCAGCGCCGTCGTGCTCCCCGG
AGTGGAGGCGGCCGAGCGCGCCGGGGTGCCCGCCTTCCTGGAGACCTCCGCGCCCCGCAACCTCCCCTTC
TACGAGCGGCTCGGCTTCACCGTCACCGCCGACGTCGAGGTGCCCGAAGGACCGCGCACCTGGTGCATGA
CCCGCAAGCCCGGTGCCTGACGCCCGCCCCACGACCCGCAGCGCCCGACCGAAAGGAGCGCACGACCCCA
TGCATCTCGAGGGCCCGGTACCTTTAAGACCAATGACTTACAAGGCAGCTGTAGATCTTAGCCACTTTTT
AAAAGAAAAGGGGGGACTGGAAGGGCTAGCTCACTCCCAACGAAGACAAGATCTGCTTTTTGCTTGTACT
GGGTCTCTCTGGTTAGACCAGATCTGAGCCTGGGAGCTCTCTGGCTAACTAGGGAACCCACTGCTTAAGC
CTCAATAAAGCTTGCCTTGAGTGCTTCAAGTAGTGTGTGCCCGTCTGTTGTGTGACTCTGGTAACTAGAG
ATCCCTCAGACCCTTTTAGTCAGTGTGGAAAATCTCTAGCAGTAGTAGTTCATGTCATCTTATTATTCAG
TATTTATAACTTGCAAAGAAATGAATATCAGAGAGTGAGAGGAACTTGTTTATTGCAGCTTATAATGGTT
ACAAATAAAGCAATAGCATCACAAATTTCACAAATAAAGCATTTTTTTCACTGCATTCTAGTTGTGGTTT
GTCCAAACTCATCAATGTATCTTATCATGTCTGGCTCTAGCTATCCCGCCCCTAACTCCGCCCATCCCGC
CCCTAACTCCGCCCAGTTCCGCCCATTCTCCGCCCCATGGCTGACTAATTTTTTTTATTTATGCAGAGGC
CGAGGCCGCCTCGGCCTCTGAGCTATTCCAGAAGTAGTGAGGAGGCTTTTTTGGAGGCCTAGGGACGTAC
CCAATTCGCCCTATAGTGAGTCGTATTACGCGCGCTCACTGGCCGTCGTTTTACAACGTCGTGACTGGGA
AAACCCTGGCGTTACCCAACTTAATCGCCTTGCAGCACATCCCCCTTTCGCCAGCTGGCGTAATAGCGAA
GAGGCCCGCACCGATCGCCCTTCCCAACAGTTGCGCAGCCTGAATGGCGAATGGG
[124 nt withheld, positions 8106-8229]
C
[91 nt withheld, positions 8231-8321]
A
[49 nt withheld, positions 8323-8371]
CCTTTGACGTTGGAGTCCACGTTCTTT
[37 nt withheld, positions 8399-8435]
ACCCTATCTCGGTCTATTCTTTTGATTTATAAGGGATTTTGCCGATTTCGGCCTATTGGTTAAAAAATGA
GCTGATTTAACAAAAATTTAACGCGAATTTTAACAAAATATTAACGCTTACAATTT
